>Addgene plasmid #35270 | pBbE8k-RFP | depositor full sequence | sequence record 42937 | pBbE8k-RFP sequence 3959 bps
GACGTCTTATGACAACTTGACGGCTACATCATTCACTTTTTCTTCACAACCGGCACGGAACTCGCTCGGG
CTGGCCCCGGTGCATTTTTTAAATACCCGCGAGAAATAGAGTTGATCGTCAAAACCAACATTGCGACCGA
CGGTGGCGATAGGCATCCGGGTGGTGCTCAAAAGCAGCTTCGCCTGGCTGATACGTTGGTCCTCGCGCCA
GCTTAAGACGCTAATCCCTAACTGCTGGCGGAAAAGATGTGACAGACGCGACGGCGACAAGCAAACATGC
TGTGCGACGCTGGCGATATCAAAATTGCTGTCTGCCAGGTGATCGCTGATGTACTGACAAGCCTCGCGTA
CCCGATTATCCATCGGTGGATGGAGCGACTCGTTAATCGCTTCCATGCGCCGCAGTAACAATTGCTCAAG
CAGATTTATCGCCAGCAGCTCCGAATAGCGCCCTTCCCCTTGCCCGGCGTTAATGATTTGCCCAAACAGG
TCGCTGAAATGCGGCTGGTGCGCTTCATCCGGGCGAAAGAACCCCGTATTGGCAAATATTGACGGCCAGT
TAAGCCATTCATGCCAGTAGGCGCGCGGACGAAAGTAAACCCACTGGTGATACCATTCGCGAGCCTCCGG
ATGACGACCGTAGTGATGAATCTCTCCTGGCGGGAACAGCAAAATATCACCCGGTCGGCAAACAAATTCT
CGTCCCTGATTTTTCACCACCCCCTGACCGCGAATGGTGAGATTGAGAATATAACCTTTCATTCCCAGCG
GTCGGTCGATAAAAAAATCGAGATAACCGTTGGCCTCAATCGGCGTTAAACCCGCCACCAGATGGGCATT
AAACGAGTATCCCGGCAGCAGGGGATCATTTTGCGCTTCAGCCATACTTTTCATACTCCCGCCATTCAGA
GAAGAAACCAATTGTCCATATTGCATCAGACATTGCCGTCACTGCGTCTTTTACTGGCTCTTCTCGCTAA
CCAAACCGGTAACCCCGCTTATTAAAAGCATTCTGTAACAAAGCGGGACCAAAGCCATGACAAAAACGCG
TAACAAAAGTGTCTATAATCACGGCAGAAAAGTCCACATTGATTATTTGCACGGCGTCACACTTTGCTAT
GCCATAGCATTTTTATCCATAAGATTAGCGGATTCTACCTGACGCTTTTTATCGCAACTCTCTACTGTTT
CTCCATACCCGTTTTTTTGGGAATTCAAAAGATCTTTTAAGAAGGAGATATACATATGGCGAGTAGCGAA
GACGTTATCAAAGAGTTCATGCGTTTCAAAGTTCGTATGGAAGGTTCCGTTAACGGTCACGAGTTCGAAA
TCGAAGGTGAAGGTGAAGGTCGTCCGTACGAAGGTACCCAGACCGCTAAACTGAAAGTTACCAAAGGTGG
TCCGCTGCCGTTCGCTTGGGACATCCTGTCCCCGCAGTTCCAGTACGGTTCCAAAGCTTACGTTAAACAC
CCGGCTGACATCCCGGACTACCTGAAACTGTCCTTCCCGGAAGGTTTCAAATGGGAACGTGTTATGAACT
TCGAAGACGGTGGTGTTGTTACCGTTACCCAGGACTCCTCCCTGCAAGACGGTGAGTTCATCTACAAAGT
TAAACTGCGTGGTACCAACTTCCCGTCCGACGGTCCGGTTATGCAGAAAAAAACCATGGGTTGGGAAGCT
TCCACCGAACGTATGTACCCGGAAGACGGTGCTCTGAAAGGTGAAATCAAAATGCGTCTGAAACTGAAAG
ACGGTGGTCACTACGACGCTGAAGTTAAAACCACCTACATGGCTAAAAAACCGGTTCAGCTGCCGGGTGC
TTACAAAACCGACATCAAACTGGACATCACCTCCCACAACGAAGACTACACCATCGTTGAACAGTACGAA
CGTGCTGAAGGTCGTCACTCCACCGGTGCTTAAGGATCCAAACTCGAGTAAGGATCTCCAGGCATCAAAT
AAAACGAAAGGCTCAGTCGAAAGACTGGGCCTTTCGTTTTATCTGTTGTTTGTCGGTGAACGCTCTCTAC
TAGAGTCACACTGGCTCACCTTCGGGTGGGCCTTTCTGCGTTTATACCTAGGGCGTTCGGCTGCGGCGAG
CGGTATCAGCTCACTCAAAGGCGGTAATACGGTTATCCACAGAATCAGGGGATAACGCAGGAAAGAACAT
GTGAGCAAAAGGCCAGCAAAAGGCCAGGAACCGTAAAAAGGCCGCGTTGCTGGCGTTTTTCCATAGGCTC
CGCCCCCCTGACGAGCATCACAAAAATCGACGCTCAAGTCAGAGGTGGCGAAACCCGACAGGACTATAAA
GATACCAGGCGTTTCCCCCTGGAAGCTCCCTCGTGCGCTCTCCTGTTCCGACCCTGCCGCTTACCGGATA
CCTGTCCGCCTTTCTCCCTTCGGGAAGCGTGGCGCTTTCTCATAGCTCACGCTGTAGGTATCTCAGTTCG
GTGTAGGTCGTTCGCTCCAAGCTGGGCTGTGTGCACGAACCCCCCGTTCAGCCCGACCGCTGCGCCTTAT
CCGGTAACTATCGTCTTGAGTCCAACCCGGTAAGACACGACTTATCGCCACTGGCAGCAGCCACTGGTAA
CAGGATTAGCAGAGCGAGGTATGTAGGCGGTGCTACAGAGTTCTTGAAGTGGTGGCCTAACTACGGCTAC
ACTAGAAGGACAGTATTTGGTATCTGCGCTCTGCTGAAGCCAGTTACCTTCGGAAAAAGAGTTGGTAGCT
CTTGATCCGGCAAACAAACCACCGCTGGTAGCGGTGGTTTTTTTGTTTGCAAGCAGCAGATTACGCGCAG
AAAAAAAGGATCTCAAGAAGATCCTTTGATCTTTTCTACGGGGTCTGACGCTCAGTGGAACGAAAACTCA
CGTTAAGGGATTTTGGTCATGACTAGTGCTTGGATTCTCACCAATAAAAAACGCCCGGCGGCAACCGAGC
GTTCTGAACAAATCCAGATGGAGTTCTGAGGTCATTACTGGATCTATCAACAGGAGTCCAAGCGAGCTCT
CGAACCCCAGAGTCCCGCTCAGAAGAACTCGTCAAGAAGGCGATAGAAGGCGATGCGCTGCGAATCGGGA
GCGGCGATACCGTAAAGCACGAGGAAGCGGTCAGCCCATTCGCCGCCAAGCTCTTCAGCAATATCACGGG
TAGCCAACGCTATGTCCTGATAGCGGTCCGCCACACCCAGCCGGCCACAGTCGATGAATCCAGAAAAGCG
GCCATTTTCCACCATGATATTCGGCAAGCAGGCATCGCCATGGGTCACGACGAGATCCTCGCCGTCGGGC
ATGCGCGCCTTGAGCCTGGCGAACAGTTCGGCTGGCGCGAGCCCCTGATGCTCTTCGTCCAGATCATCCT
GATCGACAAGACCGGCTTCCATCCGAGTACGTGCTCGCTCGATGCGATGTTTCGCTTGGTGGTCGAATGG
GCAGGTAGCCGGATCAAGCGTATGCAGCCGCCGCATTGCATCAGCCATGATGGATACTTTCTCGGCAGGA
GCAAGGTGAGATGACAGGAGATCCTGCCCCGGCACTTCGCCCAATAGCAGCCAGTCCCTTCCCGCTTCAG
TGACAACGTCGAGCACAGCTGCGCAAGGAACGCCCGTCGTGGCCAGCCACGATAGCCGCGCTGCCTCGTC
CTGCAGTTCATTCAGGGCACCGGACAGGTCGGTCTTGACAAAAAGAACCGGGCGCCCCTGCGCTGACAGC
CGGAACACGGCGGCATCAGAGCAGCCGATTGTCTGTTGTGCCCAGTCATAGCCGAATAGCCTCTCCACCC
AAGCGGCCGGAGAACCTGCGTGCAATCCATCTTGTTCAATCATGCGAAACGATCCTCATCCTGTCTCTTG
ATCAGATCATGATCCCCTGCGCCATCAGATCCTTGGCGGCAAGAAAGCCATCCAGTTTACTTTGCAGGGC
TTCCCAACCTTACCAGAGGGCGCCCCAGCTGGCAATTCC
Features (pLannotate 1.2.2; 9 found; start..end, strand, type, name):
      7..885     -  CDS            araC: L-arabinose regulatory protein; araC
    912..1196    +  promoter       araBAD promoter: araBAD; promoter of the L-arabinose operon of E. coli; the araC regulatory gene is transcribed in the opposite direction (Guzman et al., 1995)
   1246..1923    +  CDS            mRFP1: monomeric derivative of DsRed (Campbell et al., 2002)
   1956..2027    +  terminator     rrnB T1 terminator: transcription terminator T1 from the E. coli rrnB gene
   2043..2070    +  terminator     T7Te terminator: phage T7 early transcription terminator
   2228..2816    -  rep_origin     ori: high-copy-number ColE1/pMB1/pBR322/pUC origin of replication
   2904..2998    -  terminator     lambda t0 terminator: transcription terminator from phage lambda
   3032..3823    -  CDS            neo: KKA2_KLEPN - Also known as kan, nptII. Experimental evidence at protein level: Swiss-Prot protein existence level 1. Resistance to kanamycin, neomycin, paromomycin, ribostamycin, butirosin and gentamicin B. From Klebsiella pneumoniae.
   3855..3959    -  CDS            tnpA (fragment): TN5P_ECOLX - Also known as tnp. Experimental evidence at protein level: Swiss-Prot protein existence level 1. Mediates transposition of transposon Tn5 by a 'cut and paste' mechanism. First, the monomeric transposase binds the 19 bp inverted DNA repeats flanking the transposon. Then, dimerization of the DNA- bound transposase creates a synaptic DNA complex. After nicking of the first DNA strand, excision of the transposon proceeds through a series of intermediates. The transposase then mediates the insertion of the transposon at a new site by strand transfer. The activity of the wild- type tran
