[The description below was written by a language model from this plasmid's Addgene catalogue record and pLannotate feature annotations shown in this document.]
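Description:
pBbE8k-RFP is a bacterial expression plasmid from the BglBrick (pBb) family of modular synthetic-biology vectors, in which origin, promoter system and resistance marker are treated as interchangeable parts. This member combines a ColE1 origin, listed in the record as high copy, with the arabinose-inducible BAD promoter system and kanamycin selection. The full sequence is 3,959 bp, consistent with a 3,281 bp backbone carrying a 678 bp insert. It is propagated in standard E. coli cloning strains such as DH5alpha. Kanamycin resistance comes from the neo/nptII aminoglycoside phosphotransferase gene, which is followed by a lambda t0 terminator. A short annotated fragment of the Tn5 transposase adjacent to this marker is most likely residual sequence carried over from the Tn5-derived resistance cassette rather than a functional element.

The payload is mRFP1, a monomeric red fluorescent derivative of DsRed, placed downstream of the araBAD promoter. The araC regulator gene is encoded immediately upstream and transcribed divergently, as in the native E. coli arabinose operon. AraC represses the promoter in the absence of L-arabinose and activates it when the sugar is present, giving tunable, inducible expression of the reporter. Transcription of RFP ends at a tandem pair of terminators, rrnB T1 and T7Te, which insulate the cassette from the origin and the rest of the backbone.

In the BglBrick platform, the RFP gene serves both as a reporter for characterising the expression behaviour of a given origin and promoter combination and as a placeholder that can be swapped for a gene of interest by restriction cloning. This makes the plasmid useful as a starting vector for arabinose-controlled expression in E. coli and for metabolic engineering work.
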