Addgene plasmid #35270: pBbE8k-RFP
Depositing lab: Jay Keasling. Depositing organization: University of California, Berkeley. Publication: BglBrick vectors and datasheets: A synthetic biology platform for gene expression. Lee TS, Krupa RA, Zhang F, Hajimorad M, Holtz WJ, Prasad N, Lee SK, Keasling JD. J Biol Eng. 2011 Sep 20;5:12. 10.1186/1754-1611-5-12 PubMed 21933410.
Backbone
  Vector backbone: pBb
  Backbone size w/o insert (bp): 3281
  Vector type: Bacterial Expression, Synthetic Biology
Growth in bacteria
  Bacterial resistance: Kanamycin, 50 μg/mL
  Growth temperature: 37°C
  Growth strain: DH5alpha
  Copy number: High Copy
Gene/Insert
  Gene/Insert name: RFP (alt name: JBEI Part ID: JPUB_000036)
  Species: Synthetic
  Insert size (bp): 678
  Promoter: BAD
  Cloning method: Restriction Enzyme
  Sequencing primers: 5′ jkRFP-R (gctttggaaccgtactggaa); 3′ jkRFP-F (tggtcactacgacgctgaag)
Terms and licenses: Academic/Nonprofit Terms; Industry Terms: Not Available to Industry
Depositor comments: JBEI Part ID: JPUB_000036; Origin: colE1
How to cite: pBbE8k-RFP was a gift from Jay Keasling (Addgene plasmid # 35270 ; http://n2t.net/addgene:35270 ; RRID:Addgene_35270)
