>Addgene plasmid #35270 | pBbE8k-RFP | addgene partial sequence | sequence record 43507 | jkRFP-F 5'-tggtcactacgacgctgaag-3'
AAACGGTTCAGCTGCCGGGTGCTTACAAAACCGACATCAAACTGGACATCACCTCCCACAACGAAGACTA
CACCATCGTTGAACAGTACGAACGTGCTGAAGGTCGTCACTCCACCGGTGCTTAAGGATCCAAACTCGAG
TAAGGATCTCCAGGCATCAAATAAAACGAAAGGCTCAGTCGAAAGACTGGGCCTTTCGTTTTATCTGTTG
TTTGTCGGTGAACGCTCTCTACTAGAGTCACACTGGCTCACCTTCGGGTGGGCCTTTCTGCGTTTATACC
TAGGGCGTTCGGCTGCGGCGAGCGGTATCAGCTCACTCAAAGGCGGTAATACGGTTATCCACAGAATCAG
GGGATAACGCAGGAAAGAACATGTGAGCAAAAGGCCAGCAAAAGGCCAGGAACCGTAAAAAGGCCGCGTT
GCTGGCGTTTTTCCATAGGCTCCGCCCCCCTGACGAGCATCACAAAAATCGACGCTCAAGTCAGAGGTGG
CGAAACCCGACAGGACTATAAAGATACCAGGCGTTTCCCCCTGGAAGCTCCCTCGTGCGCTCTCCTGTTC
CGACCCTGCCGCTTACCGGATACCTGTCCGCCTTTCTCCCTTCGGGAAGCGTGGCGCTTTCTCATAGCTC
ACGCTGTAGGTATCTCAGTTCGGTGTAGGTCGTTCGCTCCAAGCTGGGCTGTGTGCACGAACCCCCCGTT
CAGCCCGACCGCTGCGCCTTATCCGGTAACTATCGTCTTGAGTCCAACCCGGTAAGACACGACTTATCGC
CACTGGCAGCAGCCACTGGTAACAGGATTAGCAGAGCGAGGTATGTAGGCGGTGCTACAGAGTTCTTGAA
GTGGTGGCCTAACTACGGCTACACTAGAAGGACAGTATTTGGTATCTGCGCTCTGCTGAAGCCAGTTACC
TTCGGAA
