>Addgene plasmid #35270 | pBbE8k-RFP | addgene partial sequence | sequence record 43508 | jkRFP-R 5'-gctttggaaccgtactggaa-3'
ACTTTCAGTTTAGCGGTCTGGGTACCTTCGTACGGACGACCTTCACCTTCACCTTCGATTTCGAACTCGT
GACCGTTAACGGAACCTTCCATACGAACTTTGAAACGCATGAACTCTTTGATAACGTCTTCGCTACTCGC
CATATGTATATCTCCTTCTTAAAAGATCTTTTGAATTCCCAAAAAAACGGGTATGGAGAAACAGTAGAGA
GTTGCGATAAAAAGCGTCAGGTAGAATCCGCTAATCTTATGGATAAAAATGCTATGGCATAGCAAAGTGT
GACGCCGTGCAAATAATCAATGTGGACTTTTCTGCCGTGATTATAGACACTTTTGTTACGCGTTTTTGTC
ATGGCTTTGGTCCCGCTTTGTTACAGAATGCTTTTAATAAGCGGGGTTACCGGTTTGGTTAGCGAGAAGA
GCCAGTAAAAGACGCAGTGACGGCAATGTCTGATGCAATATGGACAATTGGTTTCTTCTCTGAATGGCGG
GAGTATGAAAAGTATGGCTGAAGCGCAAAATGATCCCCTGCTGCCGGGATACTCGTTTAATGCCCATCTG
GTGGCGGGTTTAACGCCGATTGAGGCCAACGGTTATCTCGATTTTTTTATCGACCGACCGCTGGGAATGA
AAGGTTATATTCTCAATCTCACCATTCGCGGTCAGGGGGTGGTGAAAAATCAGGGACGAGAATTTGTTTG
CCGACCGGGTGATATTTTGCTGTTCCCGCCAGGAGAGATTCATCACTACGGTCGTCATCCGGAGGCTCGC
GAATGGTATCACCAGTGGGTTTACTTTCGTCCGCGCGCCTACTGGCATGAATGGCTTAACTGGCCGTCAA
TATTTGCCAATACGGGGTTCTTTCGCCCGGATGAAGCGCACCAGCCGCATTTCAGCGACCTGTTTGGGGC
AAATCATTA
